>Addgene plasmid #113173 | pFastBac Dual PNG-FLAG PLU-HIS | addgene full sequence | sequence record 217764 | Addgene NGS Result
TTCTCTGTCACAGAATGAAAATTTTTCTGTCATCTCTTCGTTATTAATGTTTGTAATTGACTGAATATCA
ACGCTTATTTGCAGCCTGAATGGCGAATGGG
[124 nt withheld, positions 102-225]
C
[91 nt withheld, positions 227-317]
A
[49 nt withheld, positions 319-367]
CCTTTGACGTTGGAGTCCACGTTCTT
[37 nt withheld, positions 394-430]
ACCCTATCTCGGTCTATTCTTTTGATTTATAAGGGATTTTGCCGATTTCGGCCTATTGGTTAAAAAATGA
GCTGATTTAACAAAAATTTAACGCGAATTTTAACAAAATATTAACGCTTACAATTTAGGTGGCACTTTTC
GGGGAAATGTGCGCGGAACCCCTATTTGTTTATTTTTCTAAATACATTCAAATATGTATCCGCTCATGAG
ACAATAACCCTGATAAATGCTTCAATAATATTGAAAAAGGAAGAGTATGAGTATTCAACATTTCCGTGTC
GCCCTTATTCCCTTTTTTGCGGCATTTTGCCTTCCTGTTTTTGCTCACCCAGAAACGCTGGTGAAAGTAA
AAGATGCTGAAGATCAGTTGGGTGCACGAGTGGGTTACATCGAACTGGATCTCAACAGCGGTAAGATCCT
TGAGAGTTTTCGCCCCGAAGAACGTTTTCCAATGATGAGCACTTTTAAAGTTCTGCTATGTGGCGCGGTA
TTATCCCGTATTGACGCCGGGCAAGAGCAACTCGGTCGCCGCATACACTATTCTCAGAATGACTTGGTTG
AGTACTCACCAGTCACAGAAAAGCATCTTACGGATGGCATGACAGTAAGAGAATTATGCAGTGCTGCCAT
AACCATGAGTGATAACACTGCGGCCAACTTACTTCTGACAACGATCGGAGGACCGAAGGAGCTAACCGCT
TTTTTGCACAACATGGGGGATCATGTAACTCGCCTTGATCGTTGGGAACCGGAGCTGAATGAAGCCATAC
CAAACGACGAGCGTGACACCACGATGCCTGTAGCAATGGCAACAACGTTGCGCAAACTATTAACTGGCGA
ACTACTTACTCTAGCTTCCCGGCAACAATTAATAGACTGGATGGAGGCGGATAAAGTTGCAGGACCACTT
CTGCGCTCGGCCCTTCCGGCTGGCTGGTTTATTGCTGATAAATCTGGAGCCGGTGAGCGTGGGTCTCGCG
GTATCATTGCAGCACTGGGGCCAGATGGTAAGCCCTCCCGTATCGTAGTTATCTACACGACGGGGAGTCA
GGCAACTATGGATGAACGAAATAGACAGATCGCTGAGATAGGTGCCTCACTGATTAAGCATTGGTAACTG
TCAGACCAAGTTTACTCATATATACTTTAGATTGATTTAAAACTTCATTTTTAATTTAAAAGGATCTAGG
TGAAGATCCTTTTTGATAATCTCATGACCAAAATCCCTTAACGTGAGTTTTCGTTCCACTGAGCGTCAGA
CCCCGTAGAAAAGATCAAAGGATCTTCTTGAGATCCTTTTTTTCTGCGCGTAATCTGCTGCTTGCAAACA
AAAAAACCACCGCTACCAGCGGTGGTTTGTTTGCCGGATCAAGAGCTACCAACTCTTTTTCCGAAGGTAA
CTGGCTTCAGCAGAGCGCAGATACCAAATACTGTTCTTCTAGTGTAGCCGTAGTTAGGCCACCACTTCAA
GAACTCTGTAGCACCGCCTACATACCTCGCTCTGCTAATCCTGTTACCAGTGGCTGCTGCCAGTGGCGAT
AAGTCGTGTCTTACCGGGTTGGACTCAAGACGATAGTTACCGGATAAGGCGCAGCGGTCGGGCTGAACGG
GGGGTTCGTGCACACAGCCCAGCTTGGAGCGAACGACCTACACCGAACTGAGATACCTACAGCGTGAGCT
ATGAGAAAGCGCCACGCTTCCCGAAGGGAGAAAGGCGGACAGGTATCCGGTAAGCGGCAGGGTCGGAACA
GGAGAGCGCACGAGGGAGCTTCCAGGGGGAAACGCCTGGTATCTTTATAGTCCTGTCGGGTTTCGCCACC
TCTGACTTGAGCGTCGATTTTTGTGATGCTCGTCAGGGGGGCGGAGCCTATGGAAAAACGCCAGCAACGC
GGCCTTTTTACGGTTCCTGGCCTTTTGCTGGCCTTTTGCTCACATGTTCTTTCCTGCGTTATCCCCTGAT
TCTGTGGATAACCGTATTACCGCCTTTGAGTGAGCTGATACCGCTCGCCGCAGCCGAACGACCGAGCGCA
GCGAGTCAGTGAGCGAGGAAGCGGAAGAGCGCCTGATGCGGTATTTTCTCCTTACGCATCTGTGCGGTAT
TTCACACCGCATAGACCAGCCGCGTAACCTGGCAAAATCGGTTACGGTTGAGTAATAAATGGATGCCCTG
CGTAAGCGGGTGTGGGCGGACAATAAAGTCTTAAACTGAACAAAATAGATCTAAACTATGACAATAAAGT
CTTAAACTAGACAGAATAGTTGTAAACTGAAATCAGTCCAGTTATGCTGTGAAAAAGCATACTGGACTTT
TGTTATGGCTAAAGCAAACTCTTCATTTTCTGAAGTGCAAATTGCCCGTCGTATTAAAGAGGGGCGTGGC
CAAGGGCATGGTAAAGACTATATTCGCGGCGTTGTGACAATTTACCGAACAACTCCGCGGCCGGGAAGCC
GATCTCGGCTTGAACGAATTGTTAGGTGGCGGTACTTGGGTCGATATCAAAGTGCATCACTTCTTCCCGT
ATGCCCAACTTTGTATAGAGAGCCACTGCGGGATCGTCACCGTAATCTGCTTGCACGTAGATCACATAAG
CACCAAGCGCGTTGGCCTCATGCTTGAGGAGATTGATGAGCGCGGTGGCAATGCCCTGCCTCCGGTGCTC
GCCGGAGACTGCGAGATCATAGATATAGATCTCACTACGCGGCTGCTCAAACTTGGGCAGAACGTAAGCC
GCGAGAGCGCCAACAACCGCTTCTTGGTCGAAGGCAGCAAGCGCGATGAATGTCTTACTACGGAGCAAGT
TCCCGAGGTAATCGGAGTCCGGCTGATGTTGGGAGTAGGTGGCTACGTCTCCGAACTCACGACCGAAAAG
ATCAAGAGCAGCCCGCATGGATTTGACTTGGTCAGGGCCGAGCCTACATGTGCGAATGATGCCCATACTT
GAGCCACCTAACTTTGTTTTAGGGCGACTGCCCTGCTGCGTAACATCGTTGCTGCTGCGTAACATCGTTG
CTGCTCCATAACATCAAACATCGACCCACGGCGTAACGCGCTTGCTGCTTGGATGCCCGAGGCATAGACT
GTACAAAAAAACAGTCATAACAAGCCATGAAAACCGCCACTGCGCCGTTACCACCGCTGCGTTCGGTCAA
GGTTCTGGACCAGTTGCGTGAGCGCATACGCTACTTGCATTACAGTTTACGAACCGAACAGGCTTATGTC
AACTGGGTTCGTGCCTTCATCCGTTTCCACGGTGTGCGTCACCCGGCAACCTTGGGCAGCAGCGAAGTCG
AGGCATTTCTGTCCTGGCTGGCGAACGAGCGCAAGGTTTCGGTCTCCACGCATCGTCAGGCATTGGCGGC
CTTGCTGTTCTTCTACGGCAAGGTGCTGTGCACGGATCTGCCCTTGCTTCAGGAGATCGGTAGACCTCGG
CCGTCGCGGCGCTTGCCGGTGGTGCTGACCCCGGATGAAGTGGTTCGCATCCTCGGTTTTCTGGAAGGCG
AGCATCGTTTGTTCGCCCAGGACTCTAGCTATAGTTCTAGTGGTTGGCTACGTACCCGTAGTGGCTATGG
CAGGGCTTGCCGCCCCGACGTTGGCTGCGAGCCCTGGGCCTTCACCCGAACTTGGGGGTTGGGGTGGGGA
AAAGGAAGAAACGCGGGCGTATTGGTCCCAATGGGGTCTCGGTGGGGTATCGACAGAGTGCCAGCCCTGG
GACCGAACCCCGCGTTTATGAACAAACGACCCAACACCCGTGCGTTTTATTCTGTCTTTTTATTGCCGTC
ATAGCGCGGGTTCCTTCCGGTATTGTCTCCTTCCGTGTTTCAGTTAGCCTCCCCCATCTCCCGGTACCTT
ATTTGTCATCGTCGTCCTTGTAGTCGTAGCTGTAGCTGAAGTAATGCTTGTAGAGGGTCACAGTCATGCC
GGCGTCGAGGTGGAAGATGTCTGGTAGGCAGATGCGGCGCTCCTGCTCGTAAACGACCATCAGCTCGCAA
ACTTGCGCCCACACGGGATCGTAGAGACGCCGGATGAGCTGGCAGTCGAGCCGGGGGCGGACCAGCGCCT
GGACTACGGTGTGCAGTAGGGCAGGGGTGGCGTTCTTGTCGAGAAACGCGGCGAAGGGGCTGCGTCCGAG
GCACAGCTCGTAGAGGACTAGCCCCAGTGACCACACGTCCGACTTGAAATCCACCTTGCCCTGGCTGGAC
ATCGCCTCCGGGGCCATGTACATGGGCGTGCCCATGCCCGCCTGCAGTTGAGTGCTGGGCGCATGAACGT
TCGCGATCCCAAAGTCGGCGATCTTGACGCGGTCGTTGGCGTCGAGGAGCATGTTCTCGGGCTTGATGTC
TCGGTGGATGACGCAGCGGATGTGCAGGTACTCGAGTCCCACTACCATGTCGCGGAAGTAGCCCATCAGC
CGCTCCTGATTGACTCCCCCGGTGCCTGACGGCAGCTGCTGGATGACATCCCTCAAGGTGCCGTTGGGCA
CGTACTCCATCACGATGTTCACAGTGCCCGCGTGGCTAAAGGAGCGCAGGAACTCAACGATGTGCGGGTG
GCGCAGCTGCGAGATGATGTACACCTCCTCCTTGATCAATCCCAACTCTGTCTTCGGATTCCGGACGATG
ATCCGCTTCACGCACACCTTCCTCTCCGGCTGTCCGCGCACCTCGTTTTGGTGGCAGAGGAAGACCCGGC
CAAAGGTGCCCTGGCCCAGCACCCTTACCGCACGCAGCTTAGAGTCACCCAGTTCCATCCCGGGTGATCA
AGTCTTCGTCGAGTGATTGTAAATAAAATGTAATTTACAGTATAGTATTTTAATTAATATACAAATGATT
TGATAATAATTCTTATTTAACTATAATATATTGTGTTGGGTTGAATTAAAGGTCCGTATACTCCGGAATA
TTAATAGATCATGGAGATAATTAAAATGATAACCATCTCGCAAATAAATAAGTATTTTACTGTTTTCGTA
ACAGTTTTGTAATAAAAAAACCTATAAATATTCCGGATTATTCATACCGTCCCACCATCGGGCGCGGATC
CCGGTCCGAAGCGCGCGGAATTCAAAGGCCTACGTCGACACTAGTATGGGTGAAATAAATGCACTCAGCT
GCGTTGGACAGGACGATGTCGTTTCCCTGCGCATCGTGTGCACCATGGCTCGCGACGGCAAGCAGCACAA
CCTCGAGGATGTGGACATGTACGGGAATACCGCCCTATTGAAGGCCTGCTATTTGGGTCGATTTGAGTGC
GCTCGTACGCTGCTGGAATTCGGTGCAAATATCTTTGCTATGAACTATTTTGGTCAAAATGCCCTGACAC
TGGCCACTTATGCTGGGCATTTGACTTTAGTAAAGGAACTGTTGAGGCGAAGATCCTACAAGGATTTCAA
TCTCTCTTCTATGATCCCGGCCCTCTGTGTGGCTACACTGCAAAAACACTCCGCTTTGGTGGCCTATTTT
ACTCAATTGGATCCGAGGGGCGTGCAAGAAACTCAAACAGTGCATGGTCTGGGAGTTGCAGAGCTGCGTG
GAATGATTAAAGCTGCAGGACGCTTAGATAAGCGCAATGTGCGCTCTCCTCCCACTTTTATTAGCAATCG
TCTGCGTGCGCACCATCACCACCATCACTAATCTAGAGCCTGCAGTCTCGACAAGCTTGTCGAGAAGTAC
TAGAGGATCATAATCAGCCATACCACATTTGTAGAGGTTTTACTTGCTTTAAAAAACCTCCCACACCTCC
CCCTGAACCTGAAACATAAAATGAATGCAATTGTTGTTGTTAACTTGTTTATTGCAGCTTATAATGGTTA
CAAATAAAGCAATAGCATCACAAATTTCACAAATAAAGCATTTTTTTCACTGCATTCTAGTTGTGGTTTG
TCCAAACTCATCAATGTATCTTATCATGTCTGGATCTGATCACTGCTTGAGCCTAGGAGATCCGAACCAG
ATAAGTGAAATCTAGTTCCAAACTATTTTGTCATTTTTAATTTTCGTATTAGCTTACGACGCTACACCCA
GTTCCCATCTATTTTGTCACTCTTCCCTAAATAATCCTTAAAAACTCCATTTCCACCCCTCCCAGTTCCC
AACTATTTTGTCCGCCCACAGCGGGGCATTTTTCTTCCTGTTATGTTTTTAATCAAACATCCTGCCAACT
CCATGTGACAAACCGTCATCTTCGGCTACTTT
Features (pLannotate 1.2.2; 19 found; start..end, strand, type, name):
     81..97      +  CDS            lacZα (fragment): LacZα fragment of β-galactosidase; lacZ fragment
    102..556     +  rep_origin     f1 ori (sequence partly withheld): f1 bacteriophage origin of replication; arrow indicates direction of (+) strand synthesis
    582..686     +  promoter       AmpR promoter: bla
    687..1547    +  CDS            AmpR: β-lactamase; bla; confers resistance to ampicillin, carbenicillin, and related antibiotics
   1718..2306    +  rep_origin     ori: high-copy-number ColE1/pMB1/pBR322/pUC origin of replication
   2492..2543    -  misc_feature   bom (fragment): basis of mobility region from pBR322
   2611..2835    -  mobile_element Tn7R: mini-Tn7 element (right end of the Tn7 transposon) Tn7
   2902..3435    -  CDS            GmR: gentamycin acetyltransferase; aacC1; confers resistance to gentamycin
   3624..3652    -  promoter       Pc promoter: intI1 (promoter lies within the coding sequence); class 1 integron promoter
   3630..3989    -  CDS            YPR2_ECOLX (fragment): Protein predicted: Swiss-Prot protein existence level 4. From Escherichia coli.
   4160..4208    -  polyA_signal   HSV TK poly(A) signal: herpes simplex virus thymidine kinase polyadenylation signal (Cole and Stacy, 1985)
   4283..4302    -  CDS            FLAG (fragment): FLAG® epitope tag, followed by an enterokinase cleavage site
   4543..4782    -  CDS            map2k2 (fragment): MP2K2_XENLA - Also known as mek2. Experimental evidence at protein level: Swiss-Prot protein existence level 1. Catalyzes the concomitant phosphorylation of a threonine and a tyrosine residue in a Thr-Glu-Tyr sequence located in MAP kinases. From Xenopus laevis (African clawed frog).
   5205..5314    -  promoter       p10 promoter: baculovirus promoter for expression in insect cells
   5338..5429    +  promoter       polyhedrin promoter: polh from Autographa californica; promoter for the baculovirus polyhedrin gene
   5516..6037    +  CDS            plu: PLU_DROME - Experimental evidence at protein level: Swiss-Prot protein existence level 1. Inhibits DNA replication early in developments. May bind and block the action of a replication or initiation factor. From Drosophila melanogaster (Fruit fly).
   6106..6189    +  CDS            large T antigen (fragment): large T antigen from SV40 (simian virus 40)
   6212..6346    +  polyA_signal   SV40 poly(A) signal: SV40 polyadenylation signal
   6375..6540    -  mobile_element Tn7L: mini-Tn7 element (left end of the Tn7 transposon) Tn7
