[The description below was written by a language model from this plasmid's Addgene catalogue record and pLannotate feature annotations shown in this document.]
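Description:
pFastBac Dual PNG-FLAG PLU-HIS is a baculovirus donor (transfer) plasmid built on the pFastBac Dual backbone for co-expressing two Drosophila melanogaster proteins, the PNG kinase and its partner PLU, in insect cells. In E. coli it replicates from a high-copy ColE1/pUC-type origin and is selected with ampicillin through the bla gene; an f1 origin is also present. The expression region sits between the Tn7R and Tn7L ends of a mini-Tn7 element together with a gentamicin acetyltransferase gene driven by the Pc integron promoter. This allows the whole cassette to be transposed into a bacmid in a suitable E. coli host. The kanamycin and gentamycin listed as selectable markers probably relate to that bacmid selection step, since the annotated plasmid itself carries only the gentamicin marker.

The payload uses the backbone's characteristic back-to-back late baculoviral promoters. The polyhedrin promoter drives the plu coding sequence on the forward strand, terminated by the SV40 polyadenylation signal. The construct name indicates a His tag on PLU, although no His tag was annotated in the feature table. In the opposite orientation, the p10 promoter drives an open reading frame ending in a FLAG epitope and followed by the HSV TK poly(A) signal. The annotation software labelled part of this frame only as a fragment resembling a Xenopus MAP kinase kinase, most likely reflecting kinase-domain homology, and its position and FLAG tag fit the PNG-FLAG insert named in the record. The cloning sites are not recorded. The resulting recombinant baculovirus is meant to produce both differentially tagged proteins in the same cell. The associated work concerns identifying PNG kinase substrates in the oocyte-to-embryo transition.
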