Addgene plasmid #113173: pFastBac Dual PNG-FLAG PLU-HIS
Purpose: Baculovirus expression of PNG and PLU
Depositing lab: Terry Orr-Weaver. Depositing organization: Whitehead Institute for Biomedical Research. Publication: Identification of PNG kinase substrates uncovers interactions with the translational repressor TRAL in the oocyte-to-embryo transition. Hara M, Lourido S, Petrova B, Lou HJ, Von Stetina JR, Kashevsky H, Turk BE, Orr-Weaver TL. Elife. 2018 Feb 26;7. pii: 33150. doi: 10.7554/eLife.33150. PubMed 29480805.
Backbone
  Vector backbone: pFastbac dual
  Vector type: baculovirus
  Selectable markers: kanamycin, gentamycin
Growth in bacteria
  Bacterial resistance: Ampicillin, 100 μg/mL
  Growth temperature: 37°C
  Growth strain: DH5alpha
  Copy number: High Copy
Gene/Insert
  Gene/Insert name: PNG, PLU
  Species: D. melanogaster (fly)
  Cloning method: Restriction Enzyme; 5′ cloning site unknown (unknown if destroyed); 3′ cloning site unknown (unknown if destroyed)
  Sequencing primers: 5′ unknown
Terms and licenses: Academic/Nonprofit Terms; Industry Terms: Not Available to Industry
How to cite: pFastBac Dual PNG-FLAG PLU-HIS was a gift from Terry Orr-Weaver (Addgene plasmid # 113173 ; http://n2t.net/addgene:113173 ; RRID:Addgene_113173)
